>Addgene plasmid #39519 | pLXSN-H-Ras_V12-A38 | addgene partial sequence | sequence record 51080 | pLXSN_5
GCCCTCCTCCTTCTCTAGGCGCCGGAATTCCCAATTCGAGCTCGGTACCCTATGACCGAATACAAGCTTG
TTGTTGTTGGCGCCGTCGGTGTGGGCAAGAGTGCGCTGACCATCCAGCTGATCCAGAACCATTTTGTGGA
CGAATACGACCCCACTATAGAGGCTTCCTACCGGAAGCAGGTGGTCATTGATGGGGAGACGTGCCTGTTG
GACATCCTGGATACCGCCGGCCAGGAGGAGTACAGCGCCATGCGGGACCAGTACATGCGCACCGGGGAGG
GCTTCCTGTGTGTGTTTGCCATCAACAACACCAAGTCTTTTGAGGACATCCACCAGTACAGGGAGCAGAT
CAAACGGGTGAAGGACTCGGATGACGTGCCCATGGTGCTGGTGGGGAACAAGTGTGACCTGGCTGCACGC
ACTGTGGAATCTCGGCAGGCTCAGGACCTCGCCCGAAGCTACGGCATCCCCTACATCGAGACCTCGGCCA
AGACCCGGCAGGGAGTGGAGGATGCCTTCTACACGTTGGTGCGTGAGATCCGGCAGCACAAGCTGCGGAA
GCTGAACCCTCCTGATGAGAGTGGCCCCGGCTGCATGAGCTGCAAGTGTGTGCTCTCCTGACGCAGCACA
AGCTCAGGACATGGAGGTGCCGGATGCAGGAAGGAGGTGCAGACGGAAGGAGGAGGAAGGAAGGACGGAA
GCAAGGAAGGAAGGAAGGGCTGCTGGAGCCCAGTCACCCGGGACGTGGCCGAGTGATGCAGACCTCCAGG
AGCTGTGCACAGATGTCTGACTCCAATGCACGGACCCAGCCTACTCCTCCAG
