[The description below was written by a language model from this plasmid's Addgene catalogue record.]
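Description:
pLXSN-H-Ras_V12-A38 is a retroviral mammalian expression plasmid built on the Clontech pLXSN backbone and carrying a doubly mutated human HRAS cDNA. It is propagated in E. coli under ampicillin selection; the record gives no copy number and no feature table, so the bacterial origin and exact element boundaries are not documented here. pLXSN is a standard Moloney-type retroviral vector whose name reflects its layout: the 5′ LTR drives the inserted gene (X), followed by an internal SV40 early promoter driving the neomycin resistance gene (N). A packaging signal lets the LTR-flanked transcript be encapsidated when the plasmid is introduced into a packaging cell line. The resulting replication-defective virus integrates the cassette into target cells, and stably transduced or transfected populations can be selected with G418.

The insert was cloned into EcoRI sites that remain intact at both ends, so it can be released with a single enzyme, but its orientation is not fixed by the cloning strategy. It encodes HRAS with two substitutions. G12V is the classic oncogenic mutation that impairs GTP hydrolysis and locks Ras in its active, GTP-bound state. D38A lies in the effector-binding (switch I) loop, where changes alter how activated Ras engages its downstream targets. No epitope tag or reporter is recorded.

The associated publication concerns the role of phosphoinositide 3-kinase in Ras-driven cell transformation and control of the actin cytoskeleton. This fits use of the construct as an effector-loop mutant of activated Ras for working out which downstream pathways contribute to these phenotypes. The record itself does not state the effector-binding profile of this particular mutant.
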