Addgene plasmid #39519: pLXSN-H-Ras_V12-A38
Depositing lab: Julian Downward. Depositing organization: Cancer Research UK. Publication: Role of phosphoinositide 3-OH kinase in cell transformation and control of the actin cytoskeleton by Ras. Rodriguez-Viciana P, Warne PH, Khwaja A, Marte BM, Pappin D, Das P, Waterfield MD, Ridley A, Downward J. Cell. 1997 May 2;89(3):457-67. 10.1016/S0092-8674(00)80226-3 PubMed 9150145.
Backbone
  Vector backbone: pLXSN
  Backbone manufacturer: Clontech
  Vector type: Mammalian Expression, Retroviral
  Selectable markers: Neomycin (select with G418)
Growth in bacteria
  Bacterial resistance: Ampicillin, 100 μg/mL
  Growth temperature: 37°C
  Growth strain: DH5alpha
  Copy number: Unknown
Gene/Insert
  Gene/Insert name: HRAS V12 A38
  Species: H. sapiens (human)
  Mutation: G12V and D38A
  Entrez Gene: HRAS (a.k.a. C-BAS/HAS, C-H-RAS, C-HA-RAS1, CTLO, H-RASIDX, HAMSV, HRAS1, RASH1, p21ras)
  Cloning method: Restriction Enzyme; 5′ cloning site EcoRI (not destroyed); 3′ cloning site EcoRI (not destroyed)
  Sequencing primers: 5′ pLXSN_5
Terms and licenses: Academic/Nonprofit Terms; Industry Terms: Not Available to Industry
How to cite: pLXSN-H-Ras_V12-A38 was a gift from Julian Downward (Addgene plasmid # 39519 ; http://n2t.net/addgene:39519 ; RRID:Addgene_39519)
